>Addgene plasmid #25425 | F3/-2.5CAT | addgene partial sequence | sequence record 31119 | 25425 with CAT-R
TATCAACGGTGGTATATCCAGTGATTTTTTTCTCCATTTTAGCTTCCTTAGCTCCTGAAAATCTCGCCAA
GCTCCTCGAGATCGGGCCCCCCCAACCCAAGCGGCAGAGAGTGGCCGGAACTTTCTGCCGCTCGGGAGCC
CCGGCTGTAGATAGCAAAGTGCTGGCAGTCTGAATGCCCACCCACTGTCCCCCACCCCTCCCTCTCCTGT
CCGGCCTGATTTGTGGTTAAGGAAAGCGGCGGCAGCGCCCCAGGGCTTCCTCACCCCTAGCTTCTCGCCA
GGCGCCCTGGGCTATTTATCCGTAGTAGCCTAAACGCCCCGGAGCCCAGGCGGGCAGCTGGGGGAGGGGG
AGTCCGAGGCCAATAGGAACACTGCGGGGCGGGGCTTGGGGGGGGTCCCCGGGGTGGCCGCAGGGGCCCG
CAGACTGGCCAGCCAGCCCGCCCCTCCACACTGGCGTGCGCGCTAGGTCCCCTACCGGGCAGGGAGGGAG
GGAGCGACCGGCAGCCCTAGGCGGCTGCACTTGGCTCTCCGGCACGCCCTTTCCAAACCTCTCCAACACC
CGACTGCTGTATCCGCGGGAAACGCTGGCTGCGCGCGCTCACCTCTGAGCTGACTTTCAATACTCCTCTG
TCCCCTGATTTGTGGGGGACCCATGGGTAGAGCGGCTGTAGAAATCAGGTCGTGAGAGATTTGGAGAGAG
GCAAGGCATTGGGGGCACAGAGCTGAGGAGTGAGACCGTGAAAGAGGGACCGAAAGAGGCTGAGAGACAC
GCAGAAAGCAGAAAGCTTA
