[The description below was written by a language model from this plasmid's Addgene catalogue record.]
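Description:
F3/-2.5CAT is a mammalian reporter plasmid built on the pCATdeltaEH backbone (about 4.1 kb without insert) and designed to assay transcriptional regulatory sequences of the human MYOD1 gene. It is propagated in E. coli under ampicillin selection. The record gives no information on the origin of replication or copy number, and no feature table is available, so the exact layout of backbone elements is not documented here.

The payload consists of human MyoD upstream sequence driving the chloramphenicol acetyltransferase (CAT) reporter. The parent construct, -2.5CAT, carries a MyoD promoter fragment, which its name suggests spans roughly 2.5 kb of 5′ flanking sequence. This fragment is placed ahead of CAT, and all thymidine kinase (tk) sequences originally present in the CAT vector were removed. CAT expression therefore depends on the MyoD promoter rather than on a heterologous one. "Fragment 3" (F3), described by the depositor as the enhancer, was excised from the genomic clone chMD-13 and blunt-end ligated into the XbaI site of -2.5CAT, destroying that site. A short stretch of pBluescript polylinker lies between the enhancer and the promoter; its BamHI, SpeI and SmaI sites are not unique in the plasmid. The catalogue lists CAT as a C-terminal fusion tag, but in this context it functions as a transcriptional reporter placed downstream of the regulatory DNA.

The construct is used to measure how the F3 element modulates MyoD promoter activity, typically by comparing CAT activity with that of the enhancerless -2.5CAT parent. This fits the associated study of elements controlling lineage-specific myoD expression.
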