Addgene plasmid #25425: F3/-2.5CAT
Depositing lab: Charles P. Emerson Jr. Depositing organization: Institute for Cancer Research d/b/a the Research Institute of Fox Chase Cancer Center. Publication: Regulatory elements that control the lineage-specific expression of myoD. Goldhamer DJ, Faerman A, Shani M, Emerson CP. Science. 1992 Apr 24. 256(5056):538-42. 10.1126/science.1315077 PubMed 1315077.
Backbone
  Vector backbone: pCATdeltaEH
  Backbone manufacturer: Mellon Lab
  Backbone size w/o insert (bp): 4100
  Vector type: Mammalian Expression ; Reporter construct
Growth in bacteria
  Bacterial resistance: Ampicillin, 100 μg/mL
  Growth temperature: 37°C
  Growth strain: DH5alpha
  Copy number: Unknown
Gene/Insert
  Gene/Insert name: Myo D Promoter + F3 (alt name: MyoD)
  Species: H. sapiens (human)
  Entrez Gene: MYOD1 (a.k.a. CMYP17, MYF3, MYOD, MYODRIF, PUM, bHLHc1)
  Tag / fusion protein: CAT (C terminal on insert)
  Cloning method: Restriction Enzyme; 5′ cloning site XbaI (destroyed during cloning); 3′ cloning site BglII (destroyed during cloning)
  Sequencing primers: 5′ N/A; 3′ CAT-R
Terms and licenses: Academic/Nonprofit Terms; Industry Terms: Not Available to Industry
Depositor comments: Fragment 3 was cloned into the XbaI site of -2.5CAT by digesting chMD-13 with NotI and EcoRI, and blunt-end-ligating the fragment into the unique XbaI site. The -2.5 promoter fragment can be removed by digestion with SalI or NotI and XhoI. The resulting fragment is approximately 6.8kb. All tk sequences were removed from the CAT vector in the construction of -2.5kb. Between the enhancer and promoter is a portion of pBluescript polylinker that includes BamHI, SpeI and SmaI sites, none of which are unique.
How to cite: F3/-2.5CAT was a gift from Charles P. Emerson Jr. (Addgene plasmid # 25425 ; http://n2t.net/addgene:25425 ; RRID:Addgene_25425)
